>Addgene plasmid #26772 | pCS2-TAG | depositor full sequence | sequence record 12670 | Author sequence
GCGGCCGCGGCGCCAATGCATTGGGCCCGGTACCCAGCTTTTGTTCCCTTTAGTGAGGGTTAATTGCGCG
CTTGGCGTAATCATGGTCATAGCTGTTTCCTGTGTGAAATTGTTATCCGCTCACAATTCCACACAACATA
CGAGCCGGAAGCATAAAGTGTAAAGCCTGGGGTGCCTAATGAGTGAGCTAACTCACATTAATTGCGTTGC
GCTCACTGCCCGCTTTCCAGTCGGGAAACCTGTCGTGCCAGCTGCATTAATGAATCGGCCAACGCGCGGG
GAGAGGCGGTTTGCGTATTGGGCGCTCTTCCGCTTCCTCGCTCACTGACTCGCTGCGCTCGGTCGTTCGG
CTGCGGCGAGCGGTATCAGCTCACTCAAAGGCGGTAATACGGTTATCCACAGAATCAGGGGATAACGCAG
GAAAGAACATGTGAGCAAAAGGCCAGCAAAAGGCCAGGAACCGTAAAAAGGCCGCGTTGCTGGCGTTTTT
CCATAGGCTCCGCCCCCCTGACGAGCATCACAAAAATCGACGCTCAAGTCAGAGGTGGCGAAACCCGACA
GGACTATAAAGATACCAGGCGTTTCCCCCTGGAAGCTCCCTCGTGCGCTCTCCTGTTCCGACCCTGCCGC
TTACCGGATACCTGTCCGCCTTTCTCCCTTCGGGAAGCGTGGCGCTTTCTCATAGCTCACGCTGTAGGTA
TCTCAGTTCGGTGTAGGTCGTTCGCTCCAAGCTGGGCTGTGTGCACGAACCCCCCGTTCAGCCCGACCGC
TGCGCCTTATCCGGTAACTATCGTCTTGAGTCCAACCCGGTAAGACACGACTTATCGCCACTGGCAGCAG
CCACTGGTAACAGGATTAGCAGAGCGAGGTATGTAGGCGGTGCTACAGAGTTCTTGAAGTGGTGGCCTAA
CTACGGCTACACTAGAAGGACAGTATTTGGTATCTGCGCTCTGCTGAAGCCAGTTACCTTCGGAAAAAGA
GTTGGTAGCTCTTGATCCGGCAAACAAACCACCGCTGGTAGCGGTGGTTTTTTTGTTTGCAAGCAGCAGA
TTACGCGCAGAAAAAAAGGATCTCAAGAAGATCCTTTGATCTTTTCTACGGGGTCTGACGCTCAGTGGAA
CGAAAACTCACGTTAAGGGATTTTGGTCATGAGATTATCAAAAAGGATCTTCACCTAGATCCTTTTAAAT
TAAAAATGAAGTTTTAAATCAATCTAAAGTATATATGAGTAAACTTGGTCTGACAGTTACCAATGCTTAA
TCAGTGAGGCACCTATCTCAGCGATCTGTCTATTTCGTTCATCCATAGTTGCCTGACTCCCCGTCGTGTA
GATAACTACGATACGGGAGGGCTTACCATCTGGCCCCAGTGCTGCAATGATACCGCGAGACCCACGCTCA
CCGGCTCCAGATTTATCAGCAATAAACCAGCCAGCCGGAAGGGCCGAGCGCAGAAGTGGTCCTGCAACTT
TATCCGCCTCCATCCAGTCTATTAATTGTTGCCGGGAAGCTAGAGTAAGTAGTTCGCCAGTTAATAGTTT
GCGCAACGTTGTTGCCATTGCTACAGGCATCGTGGTGTCACGCTCGTCGTTTGGTATGGCTTCATTCAGC
TCCGGTTCCCAACGATCAAGGCGAGTTACATGATCCCCCATGTTGTGCAAAAAAGCGGTTAGCTCCTTCG
GTCCTCCGATCGTTGTCAGAAGTAAGTTGGCCGCAGTGTTATCACTCATGGTTATGGCAGCACTGCATAA
TTCTCTTACTGTCATGCCATCCGTAAGATGCTTTTCTGTGACTGGTGAGTACTCAACCAAGTCATTCTGA
GAATAGTGTATGCGGCGACCGAGTTGCTCTTGCCCGGCGTCAATACGGGATAATACCGCGCCACATAGCA
GAACTTTAAAAGTGCTCATCATTGGAAAACGTTCTTCGGGGCGAAAACTCTCAAGGATCTTACCGCTGTT
GAGATCCAGTTCGATGTAACCCACTCGTGCACCCAACTGATCTTCAGCATCTTTTACTTTCACCAGCGTT
TCTGGGTGAGCAAAAACAGGAAGGCAAAATGCCGCAAAAAAGGGAATAAGGGCGACACGGAAATGTTGAA
TACTCATACTCTTCCTTTTTCAATATTATTGAAGCATTTATCAGGGTTATTGTCTCATGAGCGGATACAT
ATTTGAATGTATTTAGAAAAATAAACAAATAGGGGTTCCGCGCACATTTCCCCGAAAAGTGCCACCTAAA
TTGTAAGCGTTAATATTTTGTTAAAATTCGCGTTAAATTTTTGTTAAATCAGCTCATTTTTTAACCAATA
GGCCGAAATCGGCAAAATCCCTTATAAATCAAAAGAATAGACCGAGATAGGGT
[37 nt withheld, positions 2364-2400]
AAAGAACGTGGACTCCAACGTCAAAGG
[49 nt withheld, positions 2428-2476]
T
[91 nt withheld, positions 2478-2568]
G
[124 nt withheld, positions 2570-2693]
CCCATTCGCCATTCAGGCTGCGCAACTGTTGGGAAGGGCGATCGGTGCGGGCCTCTTCGCTATTACGCCA
GTCGACCATAGCCAATTCAATATGGCGTATATGGACTCATGCCAATTCAATATGGTGGATCTGGACCTGT
GCCAATTCAATATGGCGTATATGGACTCGTGCCAATTCAATATGGTGGATCTGGACCCCAGCCAATTCAA
TATGGCGGACTTGGCACCATGCCAATTCAATATGGCGGACTTGGCACTGTGCCAACTGGGGAGGGGTCTA
CTTGGCACGGTGCCAAGTTTGAGGAGGGGTCTTGGCCCTGTGCCAAGTCCGCCATATTGAATTGGCATGG
TGCCAATAATGGCGGCCATATTGGCTATATGCCAGGATCAATATATAGGCAATATCCAATATGGCCCTAT
GCCAATATGGCTATTGGCCAGGTTCAATACTATGTATTGGCCCTATGCCATATAGTATTCCATATATGGG
TTTTCCTATTGACGTAGATAGCCCCTCCCAATGGGCGGTCCCATATACCATATATGGGGCTTCCTAATAC
CGCCCATAGCCACTCCCCCATTGACGTCAATGGTCTCTATATATGGTCTTTCCTATTGACGTCATATGGG
CGGTCCTATTGACGTATATGGCGCCTCCCCCATTGACGTCAATTACGGTAAATGGCCCGCCTGGCTCAAT
GCCCATTGACGTCAATAGGACCACCCACCATTGACGTCAATGGGATGGCTCATTGCCCATTCATATCCGT
TCTCACGCCCCCTATTGACGTCAATGACGGTAAATGGCCCACTTGGCAGTACATCAATATCTATTAATAG
TAACTTGGCAAGTACATTACTATTGGAAGGACGCCAGGGTACATTGGCAGTACTCCCATTGACGTCAATG
GCGGTAAATGGCCCGCGATGGCTGCCAAGTACATCCCCATTGACGTCAATGGGGAGGGGCAATGACGCAA
ATGGGCGTTCCATTGACGTAAATGGGCGGTAGGCGTGCCTAATGGGAGGTCTATATAAGCAATGCTCGTT
TAGGGAACCGCCATTCTGCCTGGGGACGTCGGAGCAAGCTTGATTTAGGTGACACTATAGAATACAAGCT
ACTTGTTCTTTTTGCAGGATCCCATCGATTCGAATTCAAGGCCTCTCGAGCCTCTAGAGCCACCATGGGC
TGCATCAAGAGCAAGCGCAAGGACAACCTGAACGACGACGAGGCCGCCATGGGCTGCATCAAGAGCAAGC
GCAAGGACAACCTGAACGACGACGAGGCACCGGTCGCCTCCATGGTGAGCAAGGGCGAGGAGGTCATCAA
AGAGTTCATGCGCTTCAAGGTGCGCATGGAGGGCTCCATGAACGGCCACGAGTTCGAGATCGAGGGCGAG
GGCGAGGGCCGCCCCTACGAGGGCACCCAGACCGCCAAGCTGAAGGTGACCAAGGGCGGCCCCCTGCCCT
TCGCCTGGGACATCCTGTCCCCCCAGTTCATGTACGGCTCCAAGGCGTACGTGAAGCACCCCGCCGACAT
CCCCGATTACAAGAAGCTGTCCTTCCCCGAGGGCTTCAAGTGGGAGCGCGTGATGAACTTCGAGGACGGC
GGTCTGGTGACCGTGACCCAGGACTCCTCCCTGCAGGACGGCACGCTGATCTACAAGGTGAAGATGCGCG
GCACCAACTTCCCCCCCGACGGCCCCGTAATGCAGAAGAAGACCATGGGCTGGGAGGCCTCCACCGAGCG
CCTGTACCCCCGCGACGGCGTGCTGAAGGGCGAGATCCACCAGGCCCTGAAGCTGAAGGACGGCGGCCAC
TACCTGGTGGAGTTCAAGACCATCTACATGGCCAAGAAGCCCGTGCAACTGCCCGGCTACTACTACGTGG
ACACCAAGCTGGACATCACCTCCCACAACGAGGACTACACCATCGTGGAACAGTACGAGCGCTCCGAGGG
CCGCCACCACCTGTTCCTGGGGCATGGCACCGGCAGCACCGGCAGCGGCAGCTCCGGCACCGCCTCCTCC
GAGGACAACAACATGGCCGTCATCAAAGAGTTCATGCGCTTCAAGGTGCGCATGGAGGGCTCCATGAACG
GCCACGAGTTCGAGATCGAGGGCGAGGGCGAGGGCCGCCCCTACGAGGGCACCCAGACCGCCAAGCTGAA
GGTGACCAAGGGCGGCCCCCTGCCCTTCGCCTGGGACATCCTGTCCCCCCAGTTCATGTACGGCTCCAAG
GCGTACGTGAAGCACCCCGCCGACATCCCCGATTACAAGAAGCTGTCCTTCCCCGAGGGCTTCAAGTGGG
AGCGCGTGATGAACTTCGAGGACGGCGGTCTGGTGACCGTGACCCAGGACTCCTCCCTGCAGGACGGCAC
GCTGATCTACAAGGTGAAGATGCGCGGCACCAACTTCCCCCCCGACGGCCCCGTAATGCAGAAGAAGACC
ATGGGCTGGGAGGCCTCCACCGAGCGCCTGTACCCCCGCGACGGCGTGCTGAAGGGCGAGATCCACCAGG
CCCTGAAGCTGAAGGACGGCGGCCACTACCTGGTGGAGTTCAAGACCATCTACATGGCCAAGAAGCCCGT
GCAACTGCCCGGCTACTACTACGTGGACACCAAGCTGGACATCACCTCCCACAACGAGGACTACACCATC
GTGGAACAGTACGAGCGCTCCGAGGGCCGCCACCACCTGTTCCTGTACGGCATGGACGAGCTGTACAAGG
GCAGTGGAGAGGGCAGAGGAAGTCTGCTAACATGCGGTGACGTCGAGGAGAATCCTGGCCCAGGAGATCT
GAATATCACCATGCCAGAGCCAGCGAAGTCTGCTCCCGCCCCGAAAAAGGGCTCCAAGAAGGCGGTGACT
AAGGCGCAGAAGAAAGGCGGCAAGAAG
[291 nt withheld, positions 5591-5881]
GGATCTGGGGGTGGAGGCTCCGGCGGGGGTGGATCTGGAGGTGGGGGCAGCGGCGGAGGTGGGCTAGCGC
TACCGCGGGCCACCATGAGCAAGGGCGAGGAGCTGTTCACCGGGGTGGTGCCCATCCTGGTCGAGCTGGA
CGGCGACGTAAACGGCCACAAGTTCAGCGTGTCCGGCGAGGGCGAGGGCGATGCCACCTACGGCAAGCTG
ACCCTGAAGTTCATCTGCACCACCGGCAAGCTGCCCGTGCCCTGGCCCACCCTCGTGACCACCCTGACCT
ACGGCGTGCAGTGCTTCAGCCGCTACCCCGACCACATGAAGCAGCACGACTTCTTCAAGTCCGCCATGCC
CGAAGGCTACGTCCAGGAGCGCACCATCTTCTTCAAGGACGACGGCAACTACAAGACCCGCGCCGAGGTG
AAGTTCGAGGGCGACACCCTGGTGAACCGCATCGAGCTGAAGGGCATCGACTTCAAGGAGGACGGCAACA
TCCTGGGGCACAAGCTGGAGTACAACTACAACAGCCACAACGTCTATATCATGGCCGACAAGCAGAAGAA
CGGCATCAAGGCCAACTTCAAGATCCGCCACAACATCGAGGACGGCAGCGTGCAGCTCGCCGACCACTAC
CAGCAGAACACCCCCATCGGCGACGGCCCCGTGCTGCTGCCCGACAACCACTACCTGAGCACCCAGTCCG
CCCTGAGCAAAGACCCCAACGAGAAGCGCGATCACATGGTCCTGCTGGAGTTCGTGACCGCCGCCGGGAT
CACTCACGGCATGGACGAGCTGTACAAGTCCGGACTCAGATCATCAAGCTTATCGGATCCGGGCGGCCGT
GATAATAGGTGATAGTAAGTAATAGTGAGATATCTCTAGAATTCCAGCTGAGCGCCGGTCGCTACCATTA
CCAGTTGGTCTGGTGTCAAAAATAATAATAACCGGGCAGGGGGGATCTAAGCTCTAGATAAGTAATGATC
ATAATCAGCCATATCACATCTGTAGAGGTTTTACTTGCTTTAAAAAACCTCCCACACCTCCCCCTGAACC
TGAAACATAAAATGAATGCAATTGTTGTTGTTAACTTGTTTATTGCAGCTTATAATGGTTACAAATAAAG
CAATAGCATCACAAATTTCACAAATAAAGCATTTTTTTCACTGCATTCTAGTTGTGGTTTGTCCAANCTC
ATCAATGTATCTTATCATGTCTGGATCCACTAGTTCAGA
Features (pLannotate 1.2.2; 19 found; start..end, strand, type, name):
     47..65      -  promoter       T3 promoter: promoter for bacteriophage T3 RNA polymerase
    110..126     -  protein_bind   lac operator: The lac repressor binds to the lac operator to inhibit transcription in E. coli. This inhibition can be relieved by adding lactose or isopropyl-β-D-thiogalactopyranoside (IPTG). lac repressor encoded by lacI
    134..164     -  promoter       lac promoter: promoter for the E. coli lac operon
    179..200     -  protein_bind   CAP binding site: CAP binding activates transcription in the presence of cAMP. E. coli catabolite activator protein
    213..305     -  CDS            lacI (fragment): lac repressor; lacI; The lac repressor binds to the lac operator to inhibit transcription in E. coli. This inhibition can be relieved by adding lactose or isopropyl-β-D-thiogalactopyranoside (IPTG).
    488..1076    -  rep_origin     ori: high-copy-number ColE1/pMB1/pBR322/pUC origin of replication
   1247..2107    -  CDS            AmpR: β-lactamase; bla; confers resistance to ampicillin, carbenicillin, and related antibiotics
   2108..2212    -  promoter       AmpR promoter: bla
   2265..2693    -  rep_origin     f1 ori (sequence partly withheld): f1 bacteriophage origin of replication; arrow indicates direction of (+) strand synthesis
   2698..2764    -  CDS            lacZα (fragment): LacZα fragment of β-galactosidase; lacZ fragment
   2767..3751    +  promoter       CMV IE94 promoter: enhancer/promoter region of simian cytomegalovirus major immediate early transcription unit IE94
   3786..3804    +  promoter       SP6 promoter: promoter for bacteriophage SP6 RNA polymerase
   3995..5422    +  CDS            tdTomato: tdTomato is a basic (constitutively fluorescent) orange fluorescent protein published in 2004, derived from Discosoma sp.. It is reported to be a somewhat slowly-maturing tandem dimer with low acid sensitivity.
   5504..5881    +  CDS            H2B (sequence partly withheld): human histone H2B; HIST1H2BJ
   5966..6679    +  CDS            GFP (S65T): GFP (S65T) is a basic (constitutively fluorescent) green fluorescent protein published in 1995, derived from Aequorea victoria.
   6856..6941    +  CDS            large T antigen (fragment): large T antigen from SV40 (simian virus 40)
   6964..7045    +  polyA_signal   SV40 poly(A) signal: SV40 polyadenylation signal
   7042..7098    -  CDS            VP1_SV40 (fragment): Experimental evidence at protein level: Swiss-Prot protein existence level 1. Forms an icosahedral capsid with a T=7 symmetry and a 40 nm diameter. The capsid is composed of 72 pentamers linked to each other by disulfide bonds and associated with VP2 or VP3 proteins. Binds to N- glycolylneuraminic analog of the ganglioside GM1 on the cell surface to provide virion attachment to target cell (PubMed:18353982). Once attached, the virion is internalized by caveolin-mediated endocytosis and traffics to the endoplasmic reticulum. Inside the endoplasmic reticulum, the protein folding machinery isomer
   7094..8       -  misc_feature   MCS (fragment) (across the origin): pBluescript multiple cloning site
