[The description below was written by a language model from this plasmid's Addgene catalogue record and pLannotate feature annotations shown in this document.]
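Description:
pCS2-TAG is a mammalian expression plasmid built on the pCS2 backbone that carries a bicistronic two-colour fluorescent reporter, TdTomato-2A-H2BGFP-SV40pA, cloned between XhoI and NotI sites that both remain intact. It is propagated in E. coli as a high-copy plasmid through a ColE1/pUC-type origin and selected with ampicillin via the β-lactamase gene. An f1 origin and remnants of lac and pBluescript polylinker sequences are also present from the backbone. The annotated sequence is about 7.1 kb, consistent with the listed backbone and insert sizes.

Expression is driven by the simian cytomegalovirus IE94 enhancer/promoter characteristic of pCS2. This is followed by an SP6 promoter, which in this vector family allows in vitro transcription of sense RNA, and a T3 promoter lies in the opposite orientation downstream of the cassette. The open reading frame begins with tdTomato from Discosoma. The alternative name "membrane red" indicates a membrane-targeted form, although no targeting motif is annotated in the feature table. Next comes human histone H2B fused to GFP (annotated as the S65T variant of the Aequorea victoria protein), and the cassette ends in an SV40 polyadenylation signal. The short large T antigen and VP1 hits around that signal are simply fragments of the SV40 region. The 2A peptide is not separately annotated, but by the insert name it should lie in the gap between tdTomato and H2B. There it would cause ribosomal skipping, so that a single transcript yields two separate proteins.

The result is red labelling of cell outlines and green labelling of chromatin in the same cell. The associated publication title points to its use in evaluating 2A-mediated bicistronic expression for transgenic mice.
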