Addgene plasmid #26772: pCS2-TAG
Depositing lab: Shankar Srinivas. Depositing organization: University of Oxford. Publication: Use of the viral 2A peptide for bicistronic expression in transgenic mice. Trichas G, Begbie J, Srinivas S. BMC Biol. 2008 Sep 15;6:40. doi: 10.1186/1741-7007-6-40. PubMed 18793381.
Backbone
  Vector backbone: pCS2
  Backbone size w/o insert (bp): 4000
  Vector type: Mammalian Expression
Growth in bacteria
  Bacterial resistance: Ampicillin, 100 μg/mL
  Growth temperature: 37°C
  Growth strain: DH5alpha
  Copy number: High Copy
Gene/Insert
  Gene/Insert name: TdTomato-2A-H2BGFP-SV40pA (alt names: membrane red; histone GFP)
  Species: Aequorea victoria, Discosoma sp
  Insert size (bp): 3233
  Cloning method: Restriction Enzyme; 5′ cloning site XhoI (not destroyed); 3′ cloning site NotI (not destroyed)
  Sequencing primers: 5′ SP6; 3′ M13 rev
Resource information
  A portion of this plasmid was derived from a plasmid made by: Shahragim Tajbakhsh, Roger Tsien and Sean Megason
Terms and licenses: Academic/Nonprofit Terms; Industry Terms: Not Available to Industry
How to cite: pCS2-TAG was a gift from Shankar Srinivas (Addgene plasmid # 26772 ; http://n2t.net/addgene:26772 ; RRID:Addgene_26772)
