>Addgene plasmid #26772 | pCS2-TAG | addgene partial sequence | sequence record 33018 | 26772 with EGFP-N
TCTCCAGATCCACCCCCGCCGGAGCCTCCACCCCCAGATCC
[291 nt withheld, positions 42-332]
CTTCTTGCCGCCTTTCTTCTGCGCCTTAGTCACCGCCTTCTTGGAGCCCTTTTTCGGGGCGGGAGCAGAC
TTCGCTGGCTCTGGCATGGTGATATTCAGATCTCCTGGGCCAGGATTCTCCTCGACGTCACCGCATGTTA
GCAGACTTCCTCTGCCCTCTCCACTGCCCTTGTACAGCTCGTCCATGCCGTACAGGAACAGGTGGTGGCG
GCCCTCGGAGCGCTCGTACTGTTCCACGATGGTGTAGTCCTCGTTGTGGGAGGTGATGTCCAGCTTGGTG
TCCACGTAGTAGTAGCCGGGCAGTTGCACGGGCTTCTTGGCCATGTAGATGGTCTTGAACTCCACCAGGT
AGTGGCCGCCGTCCTTCAGCTTCAGGGCCTG
